>Addgene plasmid #250109 | pGEX-Mpp7-PDZ-1 | addgene full sequence | sequence record 498172 | Addgene NGS Result
CTTATCGACTGCACGGTGCACCAATGCTTCTGGCGTCAGGCAGCCATCGGAAGCTGTGGTATGGCTGTGC
AGGTCGTAAATCACTGCATAATTCGTGTCGCTCAAGGCGCACTCCCGTTCTGGATAATGTTTTTTGCGCC
GACATCATAACGGTTCTGGCAAATATTCTGAAATGAGCTGTTGACAATTAATCATCGGCTCGTATAATGT
GTGGAATTGTGAGCGGATAACAATTTCACACAGGAAACAGTATTCATGTCCCCTATACTAGGTTATTGGA
AAATTAAGGGCCTTGTGCAACCCACTCGACTTCTTTTGGAATATCTTGAAGAAAAATATGAAGAGCATTT
GTATGAGCGCGATGAAGGTGATAAATGGCGAAACAAAAAGTTTGAATTGGGTTTGGAGTTTCCCAATCTT
CCTTATTATATTGATGGTGATGTTAAATTAACACAGTCTATGGCCATCATACGTTATATAGCTGACAAGC
ACAACATGTTGGGTGGTTGTCCAAAAGAGCGTGCAGAGATTTCAATGCTTGAAGGAGCGGTTTTGGATAT
TAGATACGGTGTTTCGAGAATTGCATATAGTAAAGACTTTGAAACTCTCAAAGTTGATTTTCTTAGCAAG
CTACCTGAAATGCTGAAAATGTTCGAAGATCGTTTATGTCATAAAACATATTTAAATGGTGATCATGTAA
CCCATCCTGACTTCATGTTGTATGACGCTCTTGATGTTGTTTTATACATGGACCCAATGTGCCTGGATGC
GTTCCCAAAATTAGTTTGTTTTAAAAAACGTATTGAAGCTATCCCACAAATTGATAAGTACTTGAAATCC
AGCAAGTATATAGCATGGCCTTTGCAGGGCTGGCAAGCCACGTTTGGTGGTGGCGACCATCCTCCAAAAT
CGGATCTGGTTCCGCGTGGATCCATCATTCGCTTAGTGAAAAATAGCGAACCTCTGGGCGCGACAATCAA
AAAAGATGAACAGACGGGTGCTATTACCGTTGCTCGTATTATGCGTGGCGGTGCAGCCGATCGCTCAGGT
CTGATCCATGTTGGGGACGAACTGCGTGAAGTTAATGGCATTCCTGTGGAAGATAAACGTCCGGAAGAAA
TCATCAAAATTCTGAGTCAGTCTAAAGGCGCAATTACGTTTAAAATTATCCCTAGTACACTCGAGCGGCC
GCATCGTGACTGACTGACGATCTGCCTCGCGCGTTTCGGTGATGACGGTGAAAACCTCTGACACATGCAG
CTCCCGGAGACGGTCACAGCTTGTCTGTAAGCGGATGCCGGGAGCAGACAAGCCCGTCAGGGCGCGTCAG
CGGGTGTTGGCGGGTGTCGGGGCGCAGCCATGACCCAGTCACGTAGCGATAGCGGAGTGTATAATTCTTG
AAGACGAAAGGGCCTCGTGATACGCCTATTTTTATAGGTTAATGTCATGATAATAATGGTTTCTTAGACG
TCAGGTGGCACTTTTCGGGGAAATGTGCGCGGAACCCCTATTTGTTTATTTTTCTAAATACATTCAAATA
TGTATCCGCTCATGAGACAATAACCCTGATAAATGCTTCAATAATATTGAAAAAGGAAGAGTATGAGTAT
TCAACATTTCCGTGTCGCCCTTATTCCCTTTTTTGCGGCATTTTGCCTTCCTGTTTTTGCTCACCCAGAA
ACGCTGGTGAAAGTAAAAGATGCTGAAGATCAGTTGGGTGCACGAGTGGGTTACATCGAACTGGATCTCA
ACAGCGGTAAGATCCTTGAGAGTTTTCGCCCCGAAGAACGTTTTCCAATGATGAGCACTTTTAAAGTTCT
GCTATGTGGCGCGGTATTATCCCGTGTTGACGCCGGGCAAGAGCAACTCGGTCGCCGCATACACTATTCT
CAGAATGACTTGGTTGAGTACTCACCAGTCACAGAAAAGCATCTTACGGATGGCATGACAGTAAGAGAAT
TATGCAGTGCTGCCATAACCATGAGTGATAACACTGCGGCCAACTTACTTCTGACAACGATCGGAGGACC
GAAGGAGCTAACCGCTTTTTTGCACAACATGGGGGATCATGTAACTCGCCTTGATCGTTGGGAACCGGAG
CTGAATGAAGCCATACCAAACGACGAGCGTGACACCACGATGCCTGCAGCAATGGCAACAACGTTGCGCA
AACTATTAACTGGCGAACTACTTACTCTAGCTTCCCGGCAACAATTAATAGACTGGATGGAGGCGGATAA
AGTTGCAGGACCACTTCTGCGCTCGGCCCTTCCGGCTGGCTGGTTTATTGCTGATAAATCTGGAGCCGGT
GAGCGTGGGTCTCGCGGTATCATTGCAGCACTGGGGCCAGATGGTAAGCCCTCCCGTATCGTAGTTATCT
ACACGACGGGGAGTCAGGCAACTATGGATGAACGAAATAGACAGATCGCTGAGATAGGTGCCTCACTGAT
TAAGCATTGGTAACTGTCAGACCAAGTTTACTCATATATACTTTAGATTGATTTAAAACTTCATTTTTAA
TTTAAAAGGATCTAGGTGAAGATCCTTTTTGATAATCTCATGACCAAAATCCCTTAACGTGAGTTTTCGT
TCCACTGAGCGTCAGACCCCGTAGAAAAGATCAAAGGATCTTCTTGAGATCCTTTTTTTCTGCGCGTAAT
CTGCTGCTTGCAAACAAAAAAACCACCGCTACCAGCGGTGGTTTGTTTGCCGGATCAAGAGCTACCAACT
CTTTTTCCGAAGGTAACTGGCTTCAGCAGAGCGCAGATACCAAATACTGTCCTTCTAGTGTAGCCGTAGT
TAGGCCACCACTTCAAGAACTCTGTAGCACCGCCTACATACCTCGCTCTGCTAATCCTGTTACCAGTGGC
TGCTGCCAGTGGCGATAAGTCGTGTCTTACCGGGTTGGACTCAAGACGATAGTTACCGGATAAGGCGCAG
CGGTCGGGCTGAACGGGGGGTTCGTGCACACAGCCCAGCTTGGAGCGAACGACCTACACCGAACTGAGAT
ACCTACAGCGTGAGCTATGAGAAAGCGCCACGCTTCCCGAAGGGAGAAAGGCGGACAGGTATCCGGTAAG
CGGCAGGGTCGGAACAGGAGAGCGCACGAGGGAGCTTCCAGGGGGAAACGCCTGGTATCTTTATAGTCCT
GTCGGGTTTCGCCACCTCTGACTTGAGCGTCGATTTTTGTGATGCTCGTCAGGGGGGCGGAGCCTATGGA
AAAACGCCAGCAACGCGGCCTTTTTACGGTTCCTGGCCTTTTGCTGGCCTTTTGCTCACATGTTCTTTCC
TGCGTTATCCCCTGATTCTGTGGATAACCGTATTACCGCCTTTGAGTGAGCTGATACCGCTCGCCGCAGC
CGAACGACCGAGCGCAGCGAGTCAGTGAGCGAGGAAGCGGAAGAGCGCCTGATGCGGTATTTTCTCCTTA
CGCATCTGTGCGGTATTTCACACCGCATAAATTCCGACACCATCGAATGGCGCAAAACCTTTCGCGGTAT
GGCATGATAGCGCCCGGAAGAGAGTCAATTCAGGGTGGTGAATGTGAAACCAGTAACGTTATACGATGTC
GCAGAGTATGCCGGTGTCTCTTATCAGACCGTTTCCCGCGTGGTGAACCAGGCCAGCCACGTTTCTGCGA
AAACGCGGGAAAAAGTGGAAGCGGCGATGGCGGAGCTGAATTACATTCCCAACCGCGTGGCACAACAACT
GGCGGGCAAACAGTCGTTGCTGATTGGCGTTGCCACCTCCAGTCTGGCCCTGCACGCGCCGTCGCAAATT
GTCGCGGCGATTAAATCTCGCGCCGATCAACTGGGTGCCAGCGTGGTGGTGTCGATGGTAGAACGAAGCG
GCGTCGAAGCCTGTAAAGCGGCGGTGCACAATCTTCTCGCGCAACGCGTCAGTGGGCTGATCATTAACTA
TCCGCTGGATGACCAGGATGCCATTGCTGTGGAAGCTGCCTGCACTAATGTTCCGGCGTTATTTCTTGAT
GTCTCTGACCAGACACCCATCAACAGTATTATTTTCTCCCATGAAGACGGTACGCGACTGGGCGTGGAGC
ATCTGGTCGCATTGGGTCACCAGCAAATCGCGCTGTTAGCGGGCCCATTAAGTTCTGTCTCGGCGCGTCT
GCGTCTGGCTGGCTGGCATAAATATCTCACTCGCAATCAAATTCAGCCGATAGCGGAACGGGAAGGCGAC
TGGAGTGCCATGTCCGGTTTTCAACAAACCATGCAAATGCTGAATGAGGGCATCGTTCCCACTGCGATGC
TGGTTGCCAACGATCAGATGGCGCTGGGCGCAATGCGCGCCATTACCGAGTCCGGGCTGCGCGTTGGTGC
GGATATCTCGGTAGTGGGATACGACGATACCGAAGACAGCTCATGTTATATCCCGCCGTTAACCACCATC
AAACAGGATTTTCGCCTGCTGGGGCAAACCAGCGTGGACCGCTTGCTGCAACTCTCTCAGGGCCAGGCGG
TGAAGGGCAATCAGCTGTTGCCCGTCTCACTGGTGAAAAGAAAAACCACCCTGGCGCCCAATACGCAAAC
CGCCTCTCCCCGCGCGTTGGCCGATTCATTAATGCAGCTGGCACGACAGGTTTCCCGACTGGAAAGCGGG
CAGTGAGCGCAACGCAATTAATGTAAGTTAGCTCACTCATTAGGCACCCCAGGCTTTACACTTTATGCTT
CCGGCTCGTATGTTGTGTGGAATTGTGAGCGGATAACAATTTCACACAGGAAACAGCTATGACCATGATT
ACGGATTCACTGGCCGTCGTTTTACAACGTCGTGACTGGGAAAACCCTGGCGTTACCCAACTTAATCGCC
TTGCAGCACATCCCCCTTTCGCCAGCTGGCGTAATAGCGAAGAGGCCCGCACCGATCGCCCTTCCCAACA
GTTGCGCAGCCTGAATGGCGAATGGCGCTTTGCCTGGTTTCCGGCACCAGAAGCGGTGCCGGAAAGCTGG
CTGGAGTGCGATCTTCCTGAGGCCGATACTGTCGTCGTCCCCTCAAACTGGCAGATGCACGGTTACGATG
CGCCCATCTACACCAACGTGACCTATCCCATTACGGTCAATCCGCCGTTTGTTCCCACGGAGAATCCGAC
GGGTTGTTACTCGCTCACATTTAATGTTGATGAAAGCTGGCTACAGGAAGGCCAGACGCGAATTATTTTT
GATGGCGTTGGAATTAG
Features (pLannotate 1.2.2; 17 found; start..end, strand, type, name):
    181..209     +  promoter       tac promoter: strong E. coli promoter; hybrid between the trp and lac UV5 promoters
    217..233     +  protein_bind   lac operator: The lac repressor binds to the lac operator to inhibit transcription in E. coli. This inhibition can be relieved by adding lactose or isopropyl-β-D-thiogalactopyranoside (IPTG). lac repressor encoded by lacI
    256..909     +  CDS            GST26_SCHJA: Experimental evidence at protein level: Swiss-Prot protein existence level 1. GST isoenzymes appear to play a central role in the parasite detoxification system. Other functions are also suspected including a role in increasing the solubility of haematin in the parasite gut. From Schistosoma japonicum (Blood fluke).
    934..1185    +  CDS            Mpp7 (fragment): MPP7_MOUSE - Experimental evidence at protein level: Swiss-Prot protein existence level 1. Acts as an important adapter that promotes epithelial cell polarity and tight junction formation via its interaction with DLG1. Involved in the assembly of protein complexes at sites of cell-cell contact (By similarity). From Mus musculus (Mouse).
   1212..1251    +  CDS            rop (fragment): Rop protein, which maintains plasmids at low copy number; rop
   1353..1393    +  misc_feature   bom (fragment): basis of mobility region from pBR322
   1498..1602    +  promoter       AmpR promoter: bla
   1603..2463    +  CDS            AmpR: β-lactamase; bla; confers resistance to ampicillin, carbenicillin, and related antibiotics
   2634..3222    +  rep_origin     ori: high-copy-number ColE1/pMB1/pBR322/pUC origin of replication
   3408..3459    -  misc_feature   bom (fragment): basis of mobility region from pBR322
   3466..3543    +  promoter       lacI promoter: lacI
   3544..4626    +  CDS            lacI: lac repressor; lacI; The lac repressor binds to the lac operator to inhibit transcription in E. coli. This inhibition can be relieved by adding lactose or isopropyl-β-D-thiogalactopyranoside (IPTG).
   4639..4660    +  protein_bind   CAP binding site: CAP binding activates transcription in the presence of cAMP. E. coli catabolite activator protein
   4675..4705    +  promoter       lac promoter: promoter for the E. coli lac operon
   4713..4729    +  protein_bind   lac operator: The lac repressor binds to the lac operator to inhibit transcription in E. coli. This inhibition can be relieved by adding lactose or isopropyl-β-D-thiogalactopyranoside (IPTG). lac repressor encoded by lacI
   4749..4922    +  CDS            lacZα: LacZα fragment of β-galactosidase; lacZ fragment
   5186..105     -  CDS            yciV (fragment) (across the origin): RNAAM_ECOLI - Also known as trpH From Escherichia coli (strain K12).
