[The description below was written by a language model from this plasmid's Addgene catalogue record and pLannotate feature annotations shown in this document.]
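Description:
pGEX-Mpp7-PDZ-1 is a bacterial expression plasmid built on the pGEX-4T-1 backbone for producing the PDZ domain of mouse Mpp7 as a glutathione S-transferase fusion in E. coli. The sequenced construct is about 5.2 kb, consistent with a roughly 4.9 kb backbone carrying a 258 bp insert. It replicates from a ColE1/pMB1-type origin recorded as high copy and is selected with ampicillin through the β-lactamase (AmpR) gene and its own promoter. Short annotated fragments of rop, bom, lacZα with its lac promoter and operator, and an E. coli yciV-like segment are backbone remnants rather than functional payload.

The expression cassette is driven by the tac promoter, a strong trp/lac hybrid, followed by a lac operator. The plasmid also carries lacI under its own promoter, so the lac repressor keeps transcription low until it is relieved with IPTG. Downstream lies the Schistosoma japonicum GST coding sequence, followed shortly after by the Mpp7 fragment on the same strand, which places GST at the N-terminus of the PDZ domain. The short gap between the two is where pGEX-4T vectors normally encode a thrombin cleavage site, although the feature table does not annotate one. The insert is recorded as unmutated, the "1/1" label indicates the protein's only PDZ domain, and the cloning sites are not stated.

Mpp7 is an adapter protein involved in epithelial polarity and tight junction assembly. A GST-tagged PDZ domain of this kind is suited to glutathione affinity purification and to pull-down or domain array binding assays. This fits the associated study of a phosphorylation-regulated 14-3-3/PDZ interaction switch at the PRMT5 C-terminus.
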