Addgene plasmid #250109: pGEX-Mpp7-PDZ-1
Purpose: Bacterial expression of Mpp7 PDZ domain 1
Depositing lab: Mark Bedford. Depositing organization: University of Texas MD Anderson Cancer Center. Publication: PRMT5 C-terminal Phosphorylation Modulates a 14-3-3/PDZ Interaction Switch. Espejo AB, Gao G, Black K, Gayatri S, Veland N, Kim J, Chen T, Sudol M, Walker C, Bedford MT. J Biol Chem. 2017 Feb 10;292(6):2255-2265. doi: 10.1074/jbc.M116.760330. Epub 2016 Dec 28. PubMed 28031468.
Backbone
  Vector backbone: pGEX-4T-1
  Backbone size w/o insert (bp): 4900
  Vector type: Bacterial Expression
Growth in bacteria
  Bacterial resistance: Ampicillin, 100 μg/mL
  Growth temperature: 37°C
  Growth strain: DH5alpha
  Copy number: High Copy
Gene/Insert
  Gene/Insert name: Mpp7 (1/1)
  Species: M. musculus (mouse)
  Insert size (bp): 258
  Mutation: None
  Entrez Gene: Mpp7 (a.k.a. Gm955, AI415104, 1110068J02Rik, 2810038M04Rik, 5430426E14Rik)
  Cloning method: Restriction Enzyme; 5′ cloning site Unknown (unknown if destroyed)
Terms and licenses: Academic/Nonprofit Terms; Industry Terms: Not Available to Industry
Depositor comments: UniProt ID: Q8BVD5
How to cite: pGEX-Mpp7-PDZ-1 was a gift from Mark Bedford (Addgene plasmid # 250109 ; http://n2t.net/addgene:250109 ; RRID:Addgene_250109)
